Addgene plasmid #69902: pcDNA3.1(+) ZKSCAN1 MCS-ZKSCAN1 548-847
Purpose: Expresses a miniature version of the ZKSCAN1 circular RNA in mammalian cells
Depositing lab: Jeremy Wilusz. Depositing organization: University of Pennsylvania. Publication: Combinatorial control of Drosophila circular RNA expression by intronic repeats, hnRNPs, and SR proteins. Kramer MC, Liang D, Tatomer DC, Gold B, March ZM, Cherry S, Wilusz JE. Genes Dev. 2015 Oct 8. 10.1101/gad.270421.115 PubMed 26450910.
Backbone
  Vector backbone: pcDNA3.1(+) ZKSCAN1 MCS Exon Vector
  Backbone size w/o insert (bp): 6705
  Total vector size (bp): 6966
  Vector type: Mammalian Expression
Growth in bacteria
  Bacterial resistance: Ampicillin, 100 μg/mL
  Growth temperature: 37°C
  Growth strain: Top10
  Copy number: Unknown
Gene/Insert
  Gene/Insert name: ZKSCAN1
  Species: H. sapiens (human)
  Insert size (bp): 300
  Entrez Gene: ZKSCAN1 (a.k.a. KOX18, PHZ-37, ZNF139, ZNF36, ZSCAN33)
  Promoter: CMV
  Cloning method: Restriction Enzyme; 5′ cloning site EcoRV (not destroyed); 3′ cloning site SacII (not destroyed)
  Sequencing primers: 5′ CGCAAATGGGCGGTAGGCGTG
Terms and licenses: Academic/Nonprofit Terms; Industry Terms: Not Available to Industry
How to cite: pcDNA3.1(+) ZKSCAN1 MCS-ZKSCAN1 548-847 was a gift from Jeremy Wilusz (Addgene plasmid # 69902 ; http://n2t.net/addgene:69902 ; RRID:Addgene_69902)
