[The description below was written by a language model from this plasmid's Addgene catalogue record and pLannotate feature annotations shown in this document.]
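Description:
pcDNA3.1(+) ZKSCAN1 MCS-ZKSCAN1 548-847 is a mammalian expression plasmid of about 7 kb designed to produce a miniature version of the human ZKSCAN1 circular RNA in transfected cells. It is built on the pcDNA3.1(+) ZKSCAN1 MCS Exon Vector, a pcDNA3.1 derivative, and is propagated in E. coli through a high-copy ColE1/pUC-type origin with ampicillin selection (AmpR under its own bla promoter). An f1 origin is also present. For mammalian cells, an SV40 early promoter drives a neomycin/kanamycin phosphotransferase gene followed by an SV40 poly(A) signal, which would permit G418 selection of stable transfectants.

The expression cassette runs from the CMV immediate-early enhancer and promoter, past a T7 promoter, to the bovine growth hormone polyadenylation signal. Between them lies a 300 bp human ZKSCAN1 fragment, which the name suggests corresponds to positions 548-847, cloned between EcoRV and SacII sites that remain intact. The automated annotation detects a ZKSCAN1 coding fragment in this region. It is flanked on each side by short matches to C9orf85 in opposite orientations, a pattern that would be consistent with inverted repeat elements in the flanking sequence. Base pairing between such intronic repeats is the general mechanism that brings splice sites together for backsplicing, but the record does not explicitly annotate introns, repeats or splice sites. Other small hits in this region and elsewhere (C14orf178, GFP11, HIV-1 LTR, ble, lacI fragments) are short and probably incidental similarities or backbone remnants rather than functional parts.

The construct comes from work on how intronic repeats and splicing factors control circular RNA expression, and it serves as a minimal reporter for studying the sequence requirements of exon circularization.
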