Features (pLannotate 1.2.2; 24 found; start..end, strand, type, name):
     28..80      -  misc_feature   bom (fragment): basis of mobility region from pBR322
    235..614     +  enhancer       CMV enhancer: human cytomegalovirus immediate early enhancer
    615..818     +  promoter       CMV promoter: human cytomegalovirus (CMV) immediate early promoter
    814..847     +  LTR            5' LTR (truncated) (fragment): truncated 5' long terminal repeat (LTR) from HIV-1
    863..881     +  promoter       T7 promoter: promoter for bacteriophage T7 RNA polymerase
   1034..1231    +  CDS            C9orf85 (fragment): CI085_HUMAN - Experimental evidence at protein level: Swiss-Prot protein existence level 1. From Homo sapiens (Human).
   1499..1711    +  CDS            ZKSCAN1 (fragment): ZKSC1_HUMAN - Also known as KOX18, ZNF139, ZNF36. Experimental evidence at protein level: Swiss-Prot protein existence level 1. May be involved in transcriptional regulation. From Homo sapiens (Human).
   1869..1952    -  CDS            C14orf178 (fragment): CN178_HUMAN - Experimental evidence at transcript level: Swiss-Prot protein existence level 2. From Homo sapiens (Human).
   2048..2064    -  CDS            GFP11x7 (fragment): seven tandem copies of the 11th β-strand of superfolder GFP each GFP11 associates with GFP(1-10), consisting of the first 10 β-strands, to reconstitute fluorescent GFP (Kamiyama et al., 2016)
   2109..2303    -  CDS            C9orf85 (fragment): CI085_HUMAN - Experimental evidence at protein level: Swiss-Prot protein existence level 1. From Homo sapiens (Human).
   2565..2789    +  polyA_signal   bGH poly(A) signal: bovine growth hormone polyadenylation signal
   2793..2814    +  promoter       SV40 promoter (fragment): SV40 enhancer and early promoter
   2835..3263    +  rep_origin     f1 ori (sequence partly withheld): f1 bacteriophage origin of replication; arrow indicates direction of (+) strand synthesis
   3277..3606    +  promoter       SV40 promoter: SV40 enhancer and early promoter
   3673..4464    +  CDS            neo: KKA2_KLEPN - Also known as kan, nptII. Experimental evidence at protein level: Swiss-Prot protein existence level 1. Resistance to kanamycin, neomycin, paromomycin, ribostamycin, butirosin and gentamicin B. From Klebsiella pneumoniae.
   4488..4646    +  CDS            ble (fragment): BLE_KLEPN - Experimental evidence at protein level: Swiss-Prot protein existence level 1. Binding protein with a strong affinity to the bleomycin family of antibiotics. Binds to CL990; an antimitotic-antibiotic compound. From Klebsiella pneumoniae.
   4641..4762    +  polyA_signal   SV40 poly(A) signal: SV40 polyadenylation signal
   4835..4851    -  protein_bind   lac operator: The lac repressor binds to the lac operator to inhibit transcription in E. coli. This inhibition can be relieved by adding lactose or isopropyl-β-D-thiogalactopyranoside (IPTG). lac repressor encoded by lacI
   4859..4889    -  promoter       lac promoter: promoter for the E. coli lac operon
   4904..4925    -  protein_bind   CAP binding site: CAP binding activates transcription in the presence of cAMP. E. coli catabolite activator protein
   4938..5030    -  CDS            lacI (fragment): lac repressor; lacI; The lac repressor binds to the lac operator to inhibit transcription in E. coli. This inhibition can be relieved by adding lactose or isopropyl-β-D-thiogalactopyranoside (IPTG).
   5213..5798    -  rep_origin     ori: high-copy-number ColE1/pMB1/pBR322/pUC origin of replication
   5969..6829    -  CDS            AmpR: β-lactamase; bla; confers resistance to ampicillin, carbenicillin, and related antibiotics
   6830..6934    -  promoter       AmpR promoter: bla
>Addgene plasmid #69902 | pcDNA3.1(+) ZKSCAN1 MCS-ZKSCAN1 548-847 | depositor full sequence | sequence record 127141 | pcDNA3.1(+) ZKSCAN1 MCS-ZKSCAN1 548-847 sequence 6965 bps
GACGGATCGGGAGATCTCCCGATCCCCTATGGTGCACTCTCAGTACAATCTGCTCTGATGCCGCATAGTT
AAGCCAGTATCTGCTCCCTGCTTGTGTGTTGGAGGTCGCTGAGTAGTGCGCGAGCAAAATTTAAGCTACA
ACAAGGCAAGGCTTGACCGACAATTGCATGAAGAATCTGCTTAGGGTTAGGCGTTTTGCGCTGCTTCGCG
ATGTACGGGCCAGATATACGCGTTGACATTGATTATTGACTAGTTATTAATAGTAATCAATTACGGGGTC
ATTAGTTCATAGCCCATATATGGAGTTCCGCGTTACATAACTTACGGTAAATGGCCCGCCTGGCTGACCG
CCCAACGACCCCCGCCCATTGACGTCAATAATGACGTATGTTCCCATAGTAACGCCAATAGGGACTTTCC
ATTGACGTCAATGGGTGGAGTATTTACGGTAAACTGCCCACTTGGCAGTACATCAAGTGTATCATATGCC
AAGTACGCCCCCTATTGACGTCAATGACGGTAAATGGCCCGCCTGGCATTATGCCCAGTACATGACCTTA
TGGGACTTTCCTACTTGGCAGTACATCTACGTATTAGTCATCGCTATTACCATGGTGATGCGGTTTTGGC
AGTACATCAATGGGCGTGGATAGCGGTTTGACTCACGGGGATTTCCAAGTCTCCACCCCATTGACGTCAA
TGGGAGTTTGTTTTGGCACCAAAATCAACGGGACTTTCCAAAATGTCGTAACAACTCCGCCCCATTGACG
CAAATGGGCGGTAGGCGTGTACGGTGGGAGGTCTATATAAGCAGAGCTCTCTGGCTAACTAGAGAACCCA
CTGCTTACTGGCTTATCGAAATTAATACGACTCACTATAGGGAGACCCAAGCTGGCTAGCGTTTAAACTT
AAGCTTGGTACCGAGCTCGGATCCACTAGTCCAGTGTGGTGGAATTCAGTGACAGTGGAGATTGTACAGT
TTTTTCCTCGATTTGTCAGGATTTTTTTTTTTTGACGGAGTTTAACTTCTTGTCTCCCAGGTAGGAAGTG
CAGTGGCGTAATCTCGGCTCACTACAACCTCCACCTCCTGGGTTCAAGCGTTTCTCCTGCCTCAGCTTTC
CGAGTAGCTGGGATTACAGGCGCCTGCCACCATGCCCTGCTGACTTTTGTATTTTTAGTAGAGACGGGGT
TTCACCATGTTGGCCAGGCTGGTCTTGAACTCCTGACCGCAGGCGATTGGCCTGCCTCGGCCTCCCAAAG
TGCTGAGATTACAGGCGTGAGCCACCACCCCCGGCCTCAGGAGCGTTCTGATAGTGCCTCGATGTGCTGC
CTCCTATAAAGTGTTAGCAGCACAGATCACTTTTTGTAAAGGTACGTACTAATGACTTTTTTTTTATACT
TCAGGATATCGAATAGTAAAGAAACACATCATAAAACCTCCCAGGACATAAAGGTGAGCACAGACCCTGT
TTGGATCAAGTCAGTTCCTGGAGCCTGAATGATGACTGCTGAATCACGGGAAGCCACGGGTCTGTCCCCA
CAGGCTGCACAGGAGAAGGATGGTATCGTAATAGTGAAGGTGGAAGAGGAAGATGAGGAAGACCACATGT
GGGGGCAGGATTCCACCCTACAGGACACGCCTCCTCCAGACCCAGAGATATTCCGCCAACGCTTCAGGCG
CTTCTGTTACCAGAACACTTTTGGGCCCCGCCGCGGAGGTAAGAAGCAAGGTTTCATTTAGGGGAAGGGA
AATGATTCAGGACGAGAGTCTTTGTGCTGCTGAGTGCCTGTGATGAAGAAGCATGTTAGTCCTGGGCAAC
GTAGCGAGACCCCATCTCTACAAAAAATAGAAAAATTAGCCAGGTATAGTGGCGCACACCTGTGATTCCA
GCTACGCAGGAGGCTGAGGTGGGAGGATTGCTTGAGCCCAGGAGGTTGAGGCTGCAGTGAGCTGTAATCA
TGCCACTACTCCAACCTGGGCAACACAGCAAGGACCCTGTCTCAAAAGCTACTTACAGAAAAGAATTAGG
CTCGGCACGGTAGCTCACACCTGTAATCCCAGCACTTTGGGAGGCTGAGGCGGGCAGATCACTTGAGGTC
AGGAGTTTGAGACCAGCCTGGCCAACATGGTGAAACCTTGTCTCTACTAAAAATATGAAAATTAGCCAGG
CATGGTGGCACATTCCTGTAATCCCAGCTACTCGGGAGGCTGAGGCAGGAGAATCACTTGAACCCAGGAG
GTGGAGGTTGCAGTAAGCCGAGATCGTACCACTGTGCTCTAGCCTTGGTGACAGAGCGAGACTGTCTTAA
AAAAAAAAAAAAAAAAAAAAGAATTAATTAAAAATTTAAAAAAAAATGAAAAAAAGCTGCATGCTTGTTT
TTTGTTTTTAGTTATTCTACATTGTTGTCATTATTACCAAATATTGGGGAAAATACAACTTACAGACCAA
TCTCAGGAGTTAAATGTTACTACGAAGGCAAATGAACTATGCGTAATGAACCTGGTAGGCATTAGCGGCC
GCTCGAGTCTAGAGGGCCCGTTTAAACCCGCTGATCAGCCTCGACTGTGCCTTCTAGTTGCCAGCCATCT
GTTGTTTGCCCCTCCCCCGTGCCTTCCTTGACCCTGGAAGGTGCCACTCCCACTGTCCTTTCCTAATAAA
ATGAGGAAATTGCATCGCATTGTCTGAGTAGGTGTCATTCTATTCTGGGGGGTGGGGTGGGGCAGGACAG
CAAGGGGGAGGATTGGGAAGACAATAGCAGGCATGCTGGGGATGCGGTGGGCTCTATGGCTTCTGAGGCG
GAAAGAACCAGCTGGGGCTCTAGGGGGTATCCCC
[124 nt withheld, positions 2835-2958]
C
[91 nt withheld, positions 2960-3050]
A
[49 nt withheld, positions 3052-3100]
CCTTTGACGTTGGAGTCCACGTTCTTT
[37 nt withheld, positions 3128-3164]
ACCCTATCTCGGTCTATTCTTTTGATTTATAAGGGATTTTGCCGATTTCGGCCTATTGGTTAAAAAATGA
GCTGATTTAACAAAAATTTAACGCGAATTAATTCTGTGGAATGTGTGTCAGTTAGGGTGTGGAAAGTCCC
CAGGCTCCCCAGCAGGCAGAAGTATGCAAAGCATGCATCTCAATTAGTCAGCAACCAGGTGTGGAAAGTC
CCCAGGCTCCCCAGCAGGCAGAAGTATGCAAAGCATGCATCTCAATTAGTCAGCAACCATAGTCCCGCCC
CTAACTCCGCCCATCCCGCCCCTAACTCCGCCCAGTTCCGCCCATTCTCCGCCCCATGGCTGACTAATTT
TTTTTATTTATGCAGAGGCCGAGGCCGCCTCTGCCTCTGAGCTATTCCAGAAGTAGTGAGGAGGCTTTTT
TGGAGGCCTAGGCTTTTGCAAAAAGCTCCCGGGAGCTTGTATATCCATTTTCGGATCTGATCAAGAGACA
GGATGAGGATCGTTTCGCATGATTGAACAAGATGGATTGCACGCAGGTTCTCCGGCCGCTTGGGTGGAGA
GGCTATTCGGCTATGACTGGGCACAACAGACAATCGGCTGCTCTGATGCCGCCGTGTTCCGGCTGTCAGC
GCAGGGGCGCCCGGTTCTTTTTGTCAAGACCGACCTGTCCGGTGCCCTGAATGAACTGCAGGACGAGGCA
GCGCGGCTATCGTGGCTGGCCACGACGGGCGTTCCTTGCGCAGCTGTGCTCGACGTTGTCACTGAAGCGG
GAAGGGACTGGCTGCTATTGGGCGAAGTGCCGGGGCAGGATCTCCTGTCATCTCACCTTGCTCCTGCCGA
GAAAGTATCCATCATGGCTGATGCAATGCGGCGGCTGCATACGCTTGATCCGGCTACCTGCCCATTCGAC
CACCAAGCGAAACATCGCATCGAGCGAGCACGTACTCGGATGGAAGCCGGTCTTGTCGATCAGGATGATC
TGGACGAAGAGCATCAGGGGCTCGCGCCAGCCGAACTGTTCGCCAGGCTCAAGGCGCGCATGCCCGACGG
CGAGGATCTCGTCGTGACCCATGGCGATGCCTGCTTGCCGAATATCATGGTGGAAAATGGCCGCTTTTCT
GGATTCATCGACTGTGGCCGGCTGGGTGTGGCGGACCGCTATCAGGACATAGCGTTGGCTACCCGTGATA
TTGCTGAAGAGCTTGGCGGCGAATGGGCTGACCGCTTCCTCGTGCTTTACGGTATCGCCGCTCCCGATTC
GCAGCGCATCGCCTTCTATCGCCTTCTTGACGAGTTCTTCTGAGCGGGACTCTGGGGTTCGAAATGACCG
ACCAAGCGACGCCCAACCTGCCATCACGAGATTTCGATTCCACCGCCGCCTTCTATGAAAGGTTGGGCTT
CGGAATCGTTTTCCGGGACGCCGGCTGGATGATCCTCCAGCGCGGGGATCTCATGCTGGAGTTCTTCGCC
CACCCCAACTTGTTTATTGCAGCTTATAATGGTTACAAATAAAGCAATAGCATCACAAATTTCACAAATA
AAGCATTTTTTTCACTGCATTCTAGTTGTGGTTTGTCCAAACTCATCAATGTATCTTATCATGTCTGTAT
ACCGTCGACCTCTAGCTAGAGCTTGGCGTAATCATGGTCATAGCTGTTTCCTGTGTGAAATTGTTATCCG
CTCACAATTCCACACAACATACGAGCCGGAAGCATAAAGTGTAAAGCCTGGGGTGCCTAATGAGTGAGCT
AACTCACATTAATTGCGTTGCGCTCACTGCCCGCTTTCCAGTCGGGAAACCTGTCGTGCCAGCTGCATTA
ATGAATCGGCCAACGCGCGGGGAGAGGCGGTTTGCGTATTGGGCGCTCTTCCGCTTCCTCGCTCACTGAC
TCGCTGCGCTCGGTCGTTCGGCTGCGGCGAGCGGTATCAGCTCACTCAAAGGCGGTAATACGGTTATCCA
CAGAATCAGGGGATAACGCAGGAAAGAACATGTGAGCAAAAGGCCAGCAAAAGGCCAGGAACCGTAAAAA
GGCCGCGTTGCTGGCGTTTTTCCATAGGCTCCGCCCCCCTGACGAGCATCACAAAAATCGACGCTCAAGT
CAGAGGTGGCGAAACCCGACAGGACTATAAAGATACCAGGCGTTTCCCCCTGGAAGCTCCCTCGTGCGCT
CTCCTGTTCCGACCCTGCCGCTTACCGGATACCTGTCCGCCTTTCTCCCTTCGGGAAGCGTGGCGCTTTC
TCATAGCTCACGCTGTAGGTATCTCAGTTCGGTGTAGGTCGTTCGCTCCAAGCTGGGCTGTGTGCACGAA
CCCCCCGTTCAGCCCGACCGCTGCGCCTTATCCGGTAACTATCGTCTTGAGTCCAACCCGGTAAGACACG
ACTTATCGCCACTGGCAGCAGCCACTGGTAACAGGATTAGCAGAGCGAGGTATGTAGGCGGTGCTACAGA
GTTCTTGAAGTGGTGGCCTAACTACGGCTACACTAGAAGAACAGTATTTGGTATCTGCGCTCTGCTGAAG
CCAGTTACCTTCGGAAAAAGAGTTGGTAGCTCTTGATCCGGCAAACAAACCACCGCTGGTAGCGGTTTTT
TTGTTTGCAAGCAGCAGATTACGCGCAGAAAAAAAGGATCTCAAGAAGATCCTTTGATCTTTTCTACGGG
GTCTGACGCTCAGTGGAACGAAAACTCACGTTAAGGGATTTTGGTCATGAGATTATCAAAAAGGATCTTC
ACCTAGATCCTTTTAAATTAAAAATGAAGTTTTAAATCAATCTAAAGTATATATGAGTAAACTTGGTCTG
ACAGTTACCAATGCTTAATCAGTGAGGCACCTATCTCAGCGATCTGTCTATTTCGTTCATCCATAGTTGC
CTGACTCCCCGTCGTGTAGATAACTACGATACGGGAGGGCTTACCATCTGGCCCCAGTGCTGCAATGATA
CCGCGAGACCCACGCTCACCGGCTCCAGATTTATCAGCAATAAACCAGCCAGCCGGAAGGGCCGAGCGCA
GAAGTGGTCCTGCAACTTTATCCGCCTCCATCCAGTCTATTAATTGTTGCCGGGAAGCTAGAGTAAGTAG
TTCGCCAGTTAATAGTTTGCGCAACGTTGTTGCCATTGCTACAGGCATCGTGGTGTCACGCTCGTCGTTT
GGTATGGCTTCATTCAGCTCCGGTTCCCAACGATCAAGGCGAGTTACATGATCCCCCATGTTGTGCAAAA
AAGCGGTTAGCTCCTTCGGTCCTCCGATCGTTGTCAGAAGTAAGTTGGCCGCAGTGTTATCACTCATGGT
TATGGCAGCACTGCATAATTCTCTTACTGTCATGCCATCCGTAAGATGCTTTTCTGTGACTGGTGAGTAC
TCAACCAAGTCATTCTGAGAATAGTGTATGCGGCGACCGAGTTGCTCTTGCCCGGCGTCAATACGGGATA
ATACCGCGCCACATAGCAGAACTTTAAAAGTGCTCATCATTGGAAAACGTTCTTCGGGGCGAAAACTCTC
AAGGATCTTACCGCTGTTGAGATCCAGTTCGATGTAACCCACTCGTGCACCCAACTGATCTTCAGCATCT
TTTACTTTCACCAGCGTTTCTGGGTGAGCAAAAACAGGAAGGCAAAATGCCGCAAAAAAGGGAATAAGGG
CGACACGGAAATGTTGAATACTCATACTCTTCCTTTTTCAATATTATTGAAGCATTTATCAGGGTTATTG
TCTCATGAGCGGATACATATTTGAATGTATTTAGAAAAATAAACAAATAGGGGTTCCGCGCACATTTCCC
CGAAAAGTGCCACCTGACGTC
