>Addgene plasmid #69902 | pcDNA3.1(+) ZKSCAN1 MCS-ZKSCAN1 548-847 | addgene partial sequence | sequence record 127139 | CMV-F 5'-CGCAAATGGGCGGTAGGCGTG-3'
ACTAGAGAACCCACTGCTTACTGGCTTATCGAAATTAATACGACTCACTATAGGGAGACCCAAGCTGGCT
AGCGTTTAAACTTAAGCTTGGTACCGAGCTCGGATCCACTAGTCCAGTGTGGTGGAATTCAGTGACAGTG
GAGATTGTACAGTTTTTTCCTCGATTTGTCAGGATTTTTTTTTTTTGACGGAGTTTAACTTCTTGTCTCC
CAGGTAGGAAGTGCAGTGGCGTAATCTCGGCTCACTACAACCTCCACCTCCTGGGTTCAAGCGTTTCTCC
TGCCTCAGCTTTCCGAGTAGCTGGGATTACAGGCGCCTGCCACCATGCCCTGCTGACTTTTGTATTTTTA
GTAGAGACGGGGTTTCACCATGTTGGCCAGGCTGGTCTTGAACTCCTGACCGCAGGCGATTGGCCTGCCT
CGGCCTCCCAAAGTGCTGAGATTACAGGCGTGAGCCACCACCCCCGGCCTCAGGAGCGTTCTGATAGTGC
CTCGATGTGCTGCCTCCTATAAAGTGTTAGCAGCACAGATCACTTTTTGTAAAGGTACGTACTAATGACT
TTTTTTTTATACTTCAGGATATCGAATAGTAAAGAAACACATCATAAAACCTCCCAGGACATAAAGGTGA
GCACAGACCCTGTTTGGATCAAGTCAGTTCCTGGAGCCTGAATGATGACTGCTGAATCACGGGAAGCCAC
GGGTCTGTCCCCACA
