>Addgene plasmid #69902 | pcDNA3.1(+) ZKSCAN1 MCS-ZKSCAN1 548-847 | addgene partial sequence | sequence record 127684 | ZKSCAN1-R 5'-gacagggtccttgctgtgtt-3'
ACCTCCTGGGCTCAAGCAATCCTCCCACCTCAGCCTCCTGCGTAGCTGGAATCACAGGTGTGCGCCACTA
TACCTGGCTAATTTTTCTATTTTTTGTAGAGATGGGGTCTCGCTACGTTGCCCAGGACTAACATGCTTCT
TCATCACAGGCACTCAGCAGCACAAAGACTCTCGTCCTGAATCATTTCCCTTCCCCTAAATGAAACCTTG
CTTCTTACCTCCGCGGCGGGGCCCAAAAGTGTTCTGGTAACAGAAGCGCCTGAAGCGTTGGCGGAATATC
TCTGGGTCTGGAGGAGGCGTGTCCTGTAGGGTGGAATCCTGCCCCCACATGTGGTCTTCCTCATCTTCCT
CTTCCACCTTCACTATTACGATACCATCCTTCTCCTGTGCAGCCTGTGGGGACAGACCCGTGGCTTCCCG
TGATTCAGCAGTCATCATTCAGGCTCCAGGAACTGACTTGATCCAAACAGGGTCTGTGCTCACCTTTATG
TCCTGGGAGGTTTTATGATGTGTTTCTTTACTATTCGATATCCTGAAGTATAAAAAAAAAGTCATTAGTA
CGTACCTTTACAAAAAGTGATCTGTGCTGCTAACACTTTATAGGAGGCAGCACATCGAGGCACTATCAGA
ACGCTCCTGAGGCCGGGGGTGGTGGCTCACGCCTGTAATCTCAG
